Addgene plasmid #117582: pEPOR2KN0010
Purpose: Level2 MoClo construct, containing level1 plant expression cassettes for SpCas9-h(pICSL11023) and sgRNA_NbPDS+1 mismatch(pEPOR1CB020)
Depositing lab: Nicola Patron. Depositing organization: Earlham Institute. Publication: Comparison of efficiency and specificity of CRISPR-associated (Cas) nucleases in plants: An expanded toolkit for precision genome engineering. Raitskin O, Schudoma C, West A, Patron NJ. PLoS One. 2019 Feb 27;14(2):e0211598. doi: 10.1371/journal.pone.0211598. eCollection 2019. PubMed 30811422.
Backbone
  Vector backbone: pICSL4723
  Vector type: Plant Expression
Growth in bacteria
  Bacterial resistance: Kanamycin, 50 μg/mL
  Growth temperature: 37°C
  Growth strain: DH5alpha
  Copy number: High Copy
Gene/Insert
  Gene/Insert name: [35S:SpCas9-h(pICSL11023) ] +[AtU6-26:sgRNA]
  Species: Synthetic
  Cloning method: Restriction Enzyme; 5′ cloning site BpiI (destroyed during cloning); 3′ cloning site BpiI (destroyed during cloning)
Terms and licenses: Academic/Nonprofit Terms; Industry Terms: Not Available to Industry
Depositor comments: Please visit https://www.biorxiv.org/content/early/2018/09/20/422766 for BioRxiv preprint
How to cite: pEPOR2KN0010 was a gift from Nicola Patron (Addgene plasmid # 117582 ; http://n2t.net/addgene:117582 ; RRID:Addgene_117582)
