[The description below was written by a language model from this plasmid's Addgene catalogue record and pLannotate feature annotations shown in this document.]
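Description:
pEPOR2KN0010 is a Level 2 MoClo (Golden Gate) plant expression construct built in the binary backbone pICSL4723, into which two Level 1 transcription units were assembled using BpiI sites that were destroyed during cloning. The backbone carries left and right T-DNA border repeats of the nopaline C58 type, so the region between them can be transferred into plant cells by Agrobacterium. It has a high-copy ColE1/pUC-type origin for propagation in E. coli. The pVS1 oriV, together with the RepA replication and StaA stability genes, maintains the plasmid in Agrobacterium. Selection in bacteria is by kanamycin, through an aminoglycoside phosphotransferase gene. The annotated features include no plant selectable marker.

The first cassette within the T-DNA expresses Streptococcus pyogenes Cas9, recorded as the SpCas9-h version. It is driven by the CaMV 35S promoter with a duplicated enhancer and the TMV Ω translational leader, and it ends in the NOS terminator. The feature table places an EYFP coding sequence directly downstream of Cas9 and before the terminator. This suggests a fluorescent fusion that would allow nuclease expression to be monitored, although the catalogue entry does not mention it. The second cassette expresses a single guide RNA on the SpCas9 scaffold. The catalogue gives its promoter as Arabidopsis U6-26, a Pol III promoter, which the automated annotation did not detect. The guide targets NbPDS, presumably the Nicotiana benthamiana phytoene desaturase gene, and carries one deliberate mismatch to the target. The associated study compared the efficiency and specificity of Cas nucleases in plants, so this construct appears intended to test how well SpCas9 tolerates an imperfectly matched guide.
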