Features (pLannotate 1.2.2; 15 found; start..end, strand, type, name):
    127..803     +  promoter       CaMV 35S promoter (enhanced): cauliflower mosaic virus 35S promoter with a duplicated enhancer region
    828..881     +  misc_feature   TMV Ω: translational enhancer from the tobacco mosaic virus 5'-leader sequence (Gallie et al., 1988)
    890..4993    +  CDS            cas9: CAS9_STRP1 - Also known as csn1 From Streptococcus pyogenes serotype M1.
   5033..5749    +  CDS            EYFP: EYFP is a basic (constitutively fluorescent) green/yellow fluorescent protein published in 1996, derived from Aequorea victoria. It is reported to be a very rapidly-maturing weak dimer with high acid sensitivity.
   5765..6017    +  terminator     NOS terminator: nopaline synthase terminator and poly(A) signal
   6269..6344    +  misc_RNA       gRNA scaffold: guide RNA scaffold for the Streptococcus pyogenes CRISPR/Cas9 system
   6356..6377    -  protein_bind   attB2 (fragment): mutant version of attB; recombination site for the Gateway® BP reaction BP Clonase™
   6449..6473    +  misc_feature   RB T-DNA repeat: right border repeat from nopaline C58 T-DNA
   6782..7411    +  CDS            pVS1 StaA: stability protein from the Pseudomonas plasmid pVS1 (Heeb et al., 2000)
   7840..8913    +  CDS            pVS1 RepA: replication protein from the Pseudomonas plasmid pVS1 (Heeb et al., 2000)
   8979..9173    +  rep_origin     pVS1 oriV: origin of replication for the Pseudomonas plasmid pVS1 (Heeb et al., 2000)
   9235..9339    +  promoter       AmpR promoter: bla
   9340..10134   +  CDS            KanR: aminoglycoside phosphotransferase; aphA-3; confers resistance to kanamycin
  10305..10893   +  rep_origin     ori: high-copy-number ColE1/pMB1/pBR322/pUC origin of replication
  11029..11053   +  misc_feature   LB T-DNA repeat: left border repeat from nopaline C58 T-DNA
>Addgene plasmid #117582 | pEPOR2KN0010 | addgene full sequence | sequence record 228251 | Addgene NGS Result
GAACACTCTGTGCCGATGTATCACCTCTCGCAAGAATTCAAGCTTGGAGGTCAACATGGTGGAGCACGAC
ACTCTGGTCTACTCCAAAAATGTCAAAGATACAGTCTCAGAAGATCAAAGGGCTATTGAGACTTTTCAAC
AAAGGATAATTTCGGGAAACCTCCTCGGATTCCATTGCCCAGCTATCTGTCACTTCATCGAAAGGACAGT
AGAAAAGGAAGGTGGCTCCTACAAATGCCATCATTGCGATAAAGGAAAGGCTATCATTCAAGATCTCTCT
GCCGACAGTGGTCCCAAAGATGGACCCCCACCCACGAGGAGCATCGTGGAAAAAGAAGAGGTTCCAACCA
CGTCTACAAAGCAAGTGGATTGATGTGATAACATGGTGGAGCACGACACTCTGGTCTACTCCAAAAATGT
CAAAGATACAGTCTCAGAAGATCAAAGGGCTATTGAGACTTTTCAACAAAGGATAATTTCGGGAAACCTC
CTCGGATTCCATTGCCCAGCTATCTGTCACTTCATCGAAAGGACAGTAGAAAAGGAAGGTGGCTCCTACA
AATGCCATCATTGCGATAAAGGAAAGGCTATCATTCAAGATCTCTCTGCCGACAGTGGTCCCAAAGATGG
ACCCCCACCCACGAGGAGCATCGTGGAAAAAGAAGAGGTTCCAACCACGTCTACAAAGCAAGTGGATTGA
TGTGACATCTCCACTGACGTAAGGGATGACGCACAATCCCACTATCCTTCGCAAGACCCTTCCTCTATAT
AAGGAAGTTCATTTCATTTGGAGAGGACACGCTCGAGTATAAGAGCTCATTTTTACAACAATTACCAACA
ACAACAAACAACAAACAACATTACAATTACATTTACAATTATCGATACAATGGACAAGAAGTACTCCATT
GGGCTCGATATCGGCACAAACAGCGTCGGCTGGGCCGTCATTACGGACGAGTACAAGGTGCCGAGCAAAA
AATTCAAAGTTCTGGGCAATACCGATCGCCACAGCATAAAGAAGAACCTCATTGGCGCCCTCCTGTTCGA
CTCCGGGGAGACGGCCGAAGCCACGCGGCTCAAAAGAACAGCACGGCGCAGATATACCCGCAGAAAGAAT
CGGATCTGCTACCTGCAGGAGATCTTTAGTAATGAGATGGCTAAGGTGGATGACTCTTTCTTCCATAGGC
TGGAGGAGTCCTTTTTGGTGGAGGAGGATAAAAAGCACGAGCGCCACCCAATCTTTGGCAATATCGTGGA
CGAGGTGGCGTACCATGAAAAGTACCCAACCATATATCATCTGAGGAAGAAGCTTGTAGACAGTACTGAT
AAGGCTGACTTGCGGTTGATCTATCTCGCGCTGGCGCATATGATCAAATTTCGGGGACACTTCCTCATCG
AGGGGGACCTGAACCCAGACAACAGCGATGTCGACAAACTCTTTATCCAACTGGTTCAGACTTACAATCA
GCTTTTCGAAGAGAACCCGATCAACGCATCCGGAGTTGACGCCAAAGCAATCCTGAGCGCTAGGCTGTCC
AAATCCCGGCGGCTCGAAAACCTCATCGCACAGCTCCCTGGGGAGAAGAAGAACGGCCTGTTTGGTAATC
TTATCGCCCTGTCACTCGGGCTGACCCCCAACTTTAAATCTAACTTCGACCTGGCCGAAGATGCCAAGCT
TCAACTGAGCAAAGACACCTACGATGATGATCTCGACAATCTGCTGGCCCAGATCGGCGACCAGTACGCA
GACCTTTTTTTGGCGGCAAAGAACCTGTCAGACGCCATTCTGCTGAGTGATATTCTGCGAGTGAACACGG
AGATCACCAAAGCTCCGCTGAGCGCTAGTATGATCAAGCGCTATGATGAGCACCACCAAGACTTGACTTT
GCTGAAGGCCCTTGTCAGACAGCAACTGCCTGAGAAGTACAAGGAAATTTTCTTCGATCAGTCTAAAAAT
GGCTACGCCGGATACATTGACGGCGGAGCAAGCCAGGAGGAATTTTACAAATTTATTAAGCCCATCTTGG
AAAAAATGGACGGCACCGAGGAGCTGCTGGTAAAGCTTAACAGAGAAGATCTGTTGCGCAAACAGCGCAC
TTTCGACAATGGAAGCATCCCCCACCAGATTCACCTGGGCGAACTGCACGCTATCCTCAGGCGGCAAGAG
GATTTCTACCCCTTTTTGAAAGATAACAGGGAAAAGATTGAGAAAATCCTCACATTTCGGATACCCTACT
ATGTAGGCCCCCTCGCCCGGGGAAATTCCAGATTCGCGTGGATGACTCGCAAATCAGAAGAGACTATCAC
TCCCTGGAACTTCGAGGAAGTCGTGGATAAGGGGGCCTCTGCCCAGTCCTTCATCGAAAGGATGACTAAC
TTTGATAAAAATCTGCCTAACGAAAAGGTGCTTCCTAAACACTCTCTGCTGTACGAGTACTTCACAGTTT
ATAACGAGCTCACCAAGGTCAAATACGTCACAGAAGGGATGAGAAAGCCAGCATTCCTGTCTGGAGAGCA
GAAGAAAGCTATCGTGGACCTCCTCTTCAAGACGAACCGGAAAGTTACCGTGAAACAGCTCAAAGAAGAT
TATTTCAAAAAGATTGAATGTTTCGACTCTGTTGAAATCAGCGGAGTGGAGGATCGCTTCAACGCATCCC
TGGGAACGTATCACGATCTCCTGAAAATCATTAAAGACAAGGACTTCCTGGACAATGAGGAGAACGAGGA
CATTCTTGAGGACATTGTCCTCACCCTTACGTTGTTTGAAGATAGGGAGATGATTGAAGAACGCTTGAAA
ACTTACGCTCATCTCTTCGACGACAAAGTCATGAAACAGCTCAAGAGGCGCCGATATACAGGATGGGGGC
GGCTGTCAAGAAAACTGATCAATGGGATCCGAGACAAGCAGAGTGGAAAGACAATCCTGGATTTTCTTAA
GTCCGATGGATTTGCCAACCGGAACTTCATGCAGTTGATCCATGATGACTCTCTCACCTTTAAGGAGGAC
ATCCAGAAAGCACAAGTTTCTGGCCAGGGGGACAGTCTCCACGAGCACATCGCTAATCTTGCAGGTAGCC
CAGCTATCAAAAAGGGAATACTGCAGACCGTTAAGGTCGTGGATGAACTCGTCAAAGTAATGGGAAGGCA
TAAGCCCGAGAATATCGTTATCGAGATGGCCCGAGAGAACCAAACTACCCAGAAGGGACAGAAGAACAGT
AGGGAAAGGATGAAGAGGATTGAAGAGGGTATAAAAGAACTGGGGTCCCAAATCCTTAAGGAACACCCAG
TTGAAAACACCCAGCTTCAGAATGAGAAGCTCTACCTGTACTACCTGCAGAACGGCAGGGACATGTACGT
GGATCAGGAACTGGACATCAATCGGCTCTCCGACTACGACGTGGATCATATCGTGCCCCAGTCTTTTCTC
AAAGATGATTCTATTGATAATAAAGTGTTGACAAGATCCGATAAAAATAGAGGGAAGAGTGATAACGTCC
CCTCAGAAGAAGTTGTCAAGAAAATGAAAAATTATTGGCGGCAGCTGCTGAACGCCAAACTGATCACACA
ACGGAAGTTCGATAATCTGACTAAGGCTGAACGAGGTGGCCTGTCTGAGTTGGATAAAGCCGGCTTCATC
AAAAGGCAGCTTGTTGAGACACGCCAGATCACCAAGCACGTGGCCCAAATTCTCGATTCACGCATGAACA
CCAAGTACGATGAAAATGACAAACTGATTCGAGAGGTGAAAGTTATTACTCTGAAGTCTAAGCTGGTTTC
AGATTTCAGAAAGGACTTTCAGTTTTATAAGGTGAGAGAGATCAACAATTACCACCATGCGCATGATGCC
TACCTGAATGCAGTGGTAGGCACTGCACTTATCAAAAAATATCCCAAGCTTGAATCTGAATTTGTTTACG
GAGACTATAAAGTGTACGATGTTAGGAAAATGATCGCAAAGTCTGAGCAGGAAATAGGCAAGGCCACCGC
TAAGTACTTCTTTTACAGCAATATTATGAATTTTTTCAAGACCGAGATTACACTGGCCAATGGAGAGATT
CGGAAGCGACCACTTATCGAAACAAACGGAGAAACAGGAGAAATCGTGTGGGACAAGGGTAGGGATTTCG
CGACAGTCCGGAAGGTCCTGTCCATGCCGCAGGTGAACATCGTTAAAAAGACCGAAGTACAGACCGGAGG
CTTCTCCAAGGAAAGTATCCTCCCGAAAAGGAACAGCGACAAGCTGATCGCACGCAAAAAAGATTGGGAC
CCCAAGAAATACGGCGGATTCGATTCTCCTACAGTCGCTTACAGTGTACTGGTTGTGGCCAAAGTGGAGA
AAGGGAAGTCTAAAAAACTCAAAAGCGTCAAGGAACTGCTGGGCATCACAATCATGGAGCGATCAAGCTT
CGAAAAAAACCCCATCGACTTTCTCGAGGCGAAAGGATATAAAGAGGTCAAAAAAGACCTCATCATTAAG
CTTCCCAAGTACTCTCTCTTTGAGCTTGAAAACGGCCGGAAACGAATGCTCGCTAGTGCGGGCGAGCTGC
AGAAAGGTAACGAGCTGGCACTGCCCTCTAAATACGTTAATTTCTTGTATCTGGCCAGCCACTATGAAAA
GCTCAAAGGATCTCCCGAAGATAATGAGCAGAAGCAGCTGTTCGTGGAACAACACAAACACTACCTTGAT
GAGATCATCGAGCAAATAAGCGAATTCTCCAAAAGAGTGATCCTCGCCGACGCTAACCTCGATAAGGTGC
TTTCTGCTTACAATAAGCACAGGGATAAGCCCATCAGGGAGCAGGCAGAAAACATTATCCACTTGTTTAC
TCTGACCAACTTGGGCGCGCCTGCAGCCTTCAAGTACTTCGACACCACCATAGACAGAAAGCGGTACACC
TCTACAAAGGAGGTCCTGGACGCCACACTGATTCATCAGTCAATTACGGGGCTCTATGAAACAAGAATCG
ACCTCTCTCAGCTCGGTGGAGACAGCAGGGCTGACCCCAAGAAGAAGAGGAAGGTGGGTTCGATGGTGAG
CAAGGGCGAGGAGCTGTTCACCGGGGTGGTGCCCATCCTGGTCGAGCTGGACGGCGACGTAAACGGCCAC
AAGTTCAGCGTGTCCGGCGAGGGCGAGGGCGATGCCACCTACGGCAAGCTGACCCTGAAGTTCATCTGCA
CCACCGGCAAGCTGCCCGTGCCCTGGCCCACCCTCGTGACCACCTTCGGCTACGGCCTGCAGTGCTTCGC
CCGCTACCCCGACCACATGAAGCAGCACGACTTCTTCAAGTCCGCCATGCCCGAAGGCTACGTCCAGGAG
CGCACCATCTTCTTCAAGGACGACGGCAACTACAAGACCCGCGCCGAGGTGAAGTTCGAGGGCGACACCC
TGGTGAACCGCATCGAGCTGAAGGGCATCGACTTCAAGGAGGACGGCAACATCCTGGGGCACAAGCTGGA
GTACAACTACAACAGCCACAACGTCTATATCATGGCCGACAAGCAGAAGAACGGCATCAAGGTGAACTTC
AAGATCCGCCACAACATCGAGGACGGCAGCGTGCAGCTCGCCGACCACTACCAGCAGAACACCCCCATCG
GCGACGGCCCCGTGCTGCTGCCCGACAACCACTACCTGAGCTACCAGTCCGCCCTGAGCAAAGACCCCAA
CGAGAAGCGCGATCACATGGTCCTGCTGGAGTTCGTGACCGCCGCCGGGATCACTCTCGGCATGGACGAG
CTGTACAAGTGAGCTTGTCAAGCAGATCGTTCAAACATTTGGCAATAAAGTTTCTTAAGATTGAATCCTG
TTGCCGGTCTTGCGATGATTATCATATAATTTCTGTTGAATTACGTTAAGCATGTAATAATTAACATGTA
ATGCATGACGTTATTTATGAGATGGGTTTTTATGATTAGAGTCCCGCAATTATACATTTAATACGCGATA
GAAAACAAAATATAGCGCGCAAACTAGGATAAATTATCGCGCGCGGTGTCATCTATGTTACTAGATCGAC
GCTACTAGAATTCGAGCTCGGAGCATCTTCATTCTTAAGATATGAAGATAATCTTCAAAAGGCCCCTGGG
AATCTGAAAGAAGAGAAGCAGGCCCATTTATATGGGAAAGAACAATAGTATTTCTTATATAGGCCCATTT
AAGTTGAAAACAATCTTCAAAAGTCCCACATCGCTTAGATAAGAAAACGAAGCTGAGTTTATATACAGCT
AGAGTCGAAGTAGTGATTGCCGTTAATTTGGGAGTCCAGTTTTAGAGCTAGAAATAGCAAGTTAAAATAA
GGCTAGTCCGTTATCAACTTGAAAAAGTGGCACCGAGTCGGTGCTTTTTTTCTAGACCCAGCTTTCTTGT
ACAAAGTTGGCATTACGCTTTACGAGGATGCACATGTGACCGAGGGACACGAAGTGATCCGTTTAAACTA
TCAGTGTTTGACAGGATATATTGGCGGGTAAACCTAAGAGAAAAGAGCGTTTATTAGAATAATCGGATAT
TTAAAAGGGCGTGAAAAGGTTTATCCGTTCGTCCATTTGTATGTGCATGCCAACCACAGGGTTCCCCTCG
GGAGTCAGCCGTGCGGCTGCATGAAATCCTGGCCGGTTTGTCTGATGCCAAGCTGGCGGCCTGGCCGGCC
AGCTTGGCCGCTGAAGAAACCGAGCGCCGCCGTCTAAAAAGGTGATGTGTATTTGAGTAAAACAGCTTGC
GTCATGCGGTCGCTGCGTATATGATGCGATGAGTAAATAAACAAATACGCAAGGGGAACGCATGAAGGTT
ATCGCTGTACTTAACCAGAAAGGCGGGTCAGGCAAGACGACCATCGCAACCCATCTAGCCCGCGCCCTGC
AACTCGCCGGGGCCGATGTTCTGTTAGTCGATTCCGATCCCCAGGGCAGTGCCCGCGATTGGGCGGCCGT
GCGGGAAGATCAACCGCTAACCGTTGTCGGCATCGACCGCCCGACGATTGACCGCGACGTGAAGGCCATC
GGCCGGCGCGACTTCGTAGTGATCGACGGAGCGCCCCAGGCGGCGGACTTGGCTGTGTCCGCGATCAAGG
CAGCCGACTTCGTGCTGATTCCGGTGCAGCCAAGCCCTTACGACATATGGGCCACCGCCGACCTGGTGGA
GCTGGTTAAGCAGCGCATTGAGGTCACGGATGGAAGGCTACAAGCGGCCTTTGTCGTGTCGCGGGCGATC
AAAGGCACGCGCATCGGCGGTGAGGTTGCCGAGGCGCTGGCCGGGTACGAGCTGCCCATTCTTGAGTCCC
GTATCACGCAGCGCGTGAGCTACCCAGGCACTGCCGCCGCCGGCACAACCGTTCTTGAATCAGAACCCGA
GGGCGACGCTGCCCGCGAGGTCCAGGCGCTGGCCGCTGAAATTAAATCAAAACTCATTTGAGTTAATGAG
GTAAAGAGAAAATGAGCAAAAGCACAAACACGCTAAGTGCCGGCCGTCCGAGCGCACGCAGCAGCAAGGC
TGCAACGTTGGCCAGCCTGGCAGACACGCCAGCCATGAAGCGGGTCAACTTTCAGTTGCCGGCGGAGGAT
CACACCAAGCTGAAGATGTACGCGGTACGCCAAGGCAAGACCATTACCGAGCTGCTATCTGAATACATCG
CGCAGCTACCAGAGTAAATGAGCAAATGAATAAATGAGTAGATGAATTTTAGCGGCTAAAGGAGGCGGCA
TGGAAAATCAAGAACAACCAGGCACCGACGCCGTGGAATGCCCCATGTGTGGAGGAACGGGCGGTTGGCC
AGGCGTAAGCGGCTGGGTTGTCTGCCGGCCCTGCAATGGCACTGGAACCCCCAAGCCCGAGGAATCGGCG
TGAGCGGTCGCAAACCATCCGGCCCGGTACAAATCGGCGCGGCGCTGGGTGATGACCTGGTGGAGAAGTT
GAAGGCCGCGCAGGCCGCCCAGCGGCAACGCATCGAGGCAGAAGCACGCCCCGGTGAATCGTGGCAAGCG
GCCGCTGATCGAATCCGCAAAGAATCCCGGCAACCGCCGGCAGCCGGTGCGTCGTCGATTAGGAAGCCGC
CCAAGGGCGACGAGCAACCAGATTTTTTCGTTCCGATGCTCTATGACGTGGGCACCCGCGATAGTCGCAG
CATCATGGACGTGGCCGTTTTCCGTCTGTCGAAGCGTGACCGACGAGCTGGCGAGGTGATCCGCTACGAG
CTTCCAGACGGGCACGTAGAGGTTTCCGCAGGGCCGGCCGGCATGGCCAGTGTGTGGGATTACGACCTGG
TACTGATGGCGGTTTCCCATCTAACCGAATCCATGAACCGATACCGGGAAGGGAAGGGAGACAAGCCCGG
CCGCGTGTTCCGTCCACACGTTGCGGACGTACTCAAGTTCTGCCGGCGAGCCGATGGCGGAAAGCAGAAA
GACGACCTGGTAGAAACCTGCATTCGGTTAAACACCACGCACGTTGCCATGCAGCGTACGAAGAAGGCCA
AGAACGGCCGCCTGGTGACGGTATCCGAGGGTGAAGCCTTGATTAGCCGCTACAAGATCGTAAAGAGCGA
AACCGGGCGGCCGGAGTACATCGAGATCGAGCTAGCTGATTGGATGTACCGCGAGATTACAGAAGGCAAG
AACCCGGACGTGCTGACGGTTCACCCCGATTACTTTTTGATCGATCCCGGCATCGGCCGTTTTCTCTACC
GCCTGGCACGCCGCGCCGCAGGCAAGGCAGAAGCCAGATGGTTGTTCAAGACGATCTACGAACGCAGTGG
CAGCGCCGGAGAGTTCAAGAAGTTCTGTTTCACCGTGCGCAAGCTGATCGGGTCAAATGACCTGCCGGAG
TACGATTTGAAGGAGGAGGCGGGGCAGGCTGGCCCGATCCTAGTCATGCGCTACCGCAACCTGATCGAGG
GCGAAGCATCCGCCGGTTCCTAATGTACGGAGCAGATGCTAGGGCAAATTGCCCTAGCAGGGGAAAAAGG
TCGAAAAAGCTTCTTTCCTGTGGATAGCACGTACATTGGGAACCCAAAGCCGTACATTGGGAACCGGAAC
CCGTACATTGGGAACCCAAAGCCGTACATTGGGAACCGGTCACACATGTAAGTGACTGATATAAAAGAGA
AAAAAGGCGATTTTTCCGCCTAAAACTCTTTAAAACTTATTAAAACTCTTAAAACCCGCCTGGCCTGTGC
ATAACTGTCTGGCCAGCGCACAGCCGAACAGCTGCAAAAAGCGCCCACATCAAGGCTCCGAGTGCGCGGA
ACCCCTATTTGTTTATTTTTCTAAATACATTCAAATATGTATCCGCTCATGAGACAATAACCCTGATAAA
TGCTTCAATAATATTGAAAAAGGAAGAGTATGGCTAAAATGAGAATATCACCGGAATTGAAAAAACTGAT
CGAAAAATACCGCTGCGTAAAAGATACGGAAGGAATGTCTCCTGCTAAGGTATATAAGCTGGTGGGAGAA
AATGAAAACCTATATTTAAAAATGACGGACAGCCGGTATAAAGGGACCACCTATGATGTGGAACGGGAAA
AGGACATGATGCTATGGCTGGAAGGAAAGCTGCCTGTTCCAAAGGTCCTGCACTTTGAACGGCATGATGG
CTGGAGCAATCTGCTCATGAGTGAGGCCGATGGCGTCCTTTGCTCGGAAGAGTATGAAGATGAACAAAGC
CCTGAAAAGATTATCGAGCTGTATGCGGAGTGCATCAGGCTCTTTCACTCCATCGACATATCGGATTGTC
CCTATACGAATAGCTTAGACAGCCGCTTAGCCGAATTGGATTACTTACTGAATAACGATCTGGCCGATGT
GGATTGCGAAAACTGGGAAGAGGACACTCCATTTAAAGATCCGCGCGAGCTGTATGATTTTTTAAAGACG
GAAAAGCCCGAAGAGGAACTTGTCTTTTCCCACGGCGACCTGGGAGACAGCAACATCTTTGTGAAAGATG
GCAAAGTAAGTGGCTTTATTGATCTTGGGAGAAGCGGCAGGGCGGACAAGTGGTATGACATTGCCTTCTG
CGTCCGGTCGCTCAGGGAGGATATCGGGGAAGAACAGTATGTCGAGCTATTTTTTGACTTACTGGGGATC
AAGCCTGATTGGGAGAAAATAAAATATTATATTTTACTGGATGAATTGTTTTAGCTGTCAGACCAAGTTT
ACTCATATATACTTTAGATTGATTTAAAACTTCATTTTTAATTTAAAAGGATCTAGGTGAAGATCCTTTT
TGATAATCTCATGACCAAAATCCCTTAACGTGAGTTTTCGTTCCACTGAGCGTCAGACCCCGTAGAAAAG
ATCAAAGGATCTTCTTGAGATCCTTTTTTTCTGCGCGTAATCTGCTGCTTGCAAACAAAAAAACCACCGC
TACCAGCGGTGGTTTGTTTGCCGGATCAAGAGCTACCAACTCTTTTTCCGAAGGTAACTGGCTTCAGCAG
AGCGCAGATACCAAATACTGTTCTTCTAGTGTAGCCGTAGTTAGGCCACCACTTCAAGAACTCTGTAGCA
CCGCCTACATACCTCGCTCTGCTAATCCTGTTACCAGTGGCTGCTGCCAGTGGCGATAAGTCGTGTCTTA
CCGGGTTGGACTCAAGACGATAGTTACCGGATAAGGCGCAGCGGTCGGGCTGAACGGGGGGTTCGTGCAC
ACAGCCCAGCTTGGAGCGAACGACCTACACCGAACTGAGATACCTACAGCGTGAGCTATGAGAAAGCGCC
ACGCTTCCCGAAGGGAGAAAGGCGGACAGGTATCCGGTAAGCGGCAGGGTCGGAACAGGAGAGCGCACGA
GGGAGCTTCCAGGGGGAAACGCCTGGTATCTTTATAGTCCTGTCGGGTTTCGCCACCTCTGACTTGAGCG
TCGATTTTTGTGATGCTCGTCAGGGGGGCGGAGCCTATGGAAAAACGCCAGCAACGCGGCCTTTTTACGG
TTCCTGCTCGGATCTGTTGGACCGGACAGTAGTCATGGTTGATGGGCTGCCTGTATCGAGTGGTGATTTT
GTGCCGAGCTGCCGGTCGGGGAGCTGTTGGCTGGCTGGTGGCAGGATATATTGTGGTGTAAACAAATTGA
CGCTTAGACAACTTAATAACACATTGCGGACGTTTTTAATGTACTGGGGTT
